>Addgene plasmid #45588 | pQuantEGFP-hygro-kana | depositor full sequence | sequence record 64406 | pQuantEGFP-hygro-kana sequence 4991 bps
AAGCTTGCCGCCGATATCACCAGCCTGTACAAGGGCGAGAATTTGTATTTTCAGGGTGAGCTCATGGTGA
GCAAGGGCGAGGAGCTGTTCACCGGGGTGGTGCCCATCCTGGTCGAGCTGGACGGCGACGTAAACGGCCA
CAAGTTCAGCGTGTCCGGCGAGGGCGAGGGCGATGCCACCTACGGCAAGCTGACCCTGAAGTTCATCTGC
ACCACCGGCAAGCTGCCCGTGCCCTGGCCCACCCTCGTGACCACCCTGACCTACGGCGTGCAGTGCTTCA
GCCGCTACCCCGACCACATGAAGCAGCACGACTTCTTCAAGTCCGCCATGCCCGAAGGCTACGTCCAGGA
GCGCACCATCTTCTTCAAGGACGACGGCAACTACAAGACCCGCGCCGAGGTGAAGTTCGAGGGCGACACC
CTGGTGAACCGCATCGAGCTGAAGGGCATCGACTTCAAGGAGGACGGCAACATCCTGGGGCACAAGCTGG
AGTACAACTACAACAGCCACAACGTCTATATCATGGCCGACAAGCAGAAGAACGGCATCAAGGTGAACTT
CAAGATCCGCCACAACATCGAGGACGGCAGCGTGCAGCTCGCCGACCACTACCAGCAGAACACCCCCATC
GGCGACGGCCCCGTGCTGCTGCCCGACAACCACTACCTGAGCACCCAGTCCGCCCTGAGCAAAGACCCCA
ACGAGAAGCGCGATCACATGGTCCTGCTGGAGTTCGTGACCGCCGCCGGGATCACTCTCGGCATGGACGA
GCTGTACAAGTAAACTAGTGGATCCCCTACCGTTCGTATAGCATACATTATACGAAGTTATTGATCAACC
GGACTGTTACCAACACCCACACCCCTGTGATGAAACAAAACCCATAAATGCGCATAAAACAAGACGAGAT
TGGCATGGCTTTATTTGTTTTTTCTTTTGGCGCTTGACTCAGGATTAAAAAACTGGAATGGTGAAGGTGT
CAGCAGCAGTCTTAAAATGAAACATGTTGGAGCGAACGCCCCCAAAGTTCTACAATGCATCTGAGGACTT
TGATTGTACATTTGTTTCTTTTTTAATAGTCATTCCAAATATTGTTATAATGCATTGTTACAGGAAGTTA
CTCGCCTCTGTGAAGGCAACAGCCCAGCTGGGAGGAGCCGGTACCAATTACTGGTGTTAGATGATAATTG
CTTGTCTGTAAATTATGTAACCCAACAAGTGTCTTTTTGTATCTTCCGCCTTAAAAACAAAACACACTTG
ATCCTTTTTGGTTTGTCAAGCAAGCGGGCTGTGTTCCCCAGTGATAGATGTGAATGAAGGCTTTACAGTC
CCCCACAGTCTAGGAGTAAAGTGCCAGTATGTGGGGGAGGGAGGGGCTACCTGTACACTGACTTAAGACC
AGTTCAAATAAAAGTGCACACAATAGAGGCTTGACTGGTGTTCCCAGGGGGCGCTCTTCCGCTTCCTCGC
TCACTGACTCGCTGCGCTCGGTCGTTCGGCTGCGGCGAGCGGTATCAGCTCACTCAAAGGCGGTAATACG
GTTATCCACAGAATCAGGGGATAACGCAGGAAAGAACATGTGAGCAAAAGGCCAGCAAAAGGCCAGGAAC
CGTAAAAAGGCCGCGTTGCTGGCGTTTTTCCATAGGCTCCGCCCCCCTGACGAGCATCACAAAAATCGAC
GCTCAAGTCAGAGGTGGCGAAACCCGACAGGACTATAAAGATACCAGGCGTTTCCCCCTGGAAGCTCCCT
CGTGCGCTCTCCTGTTCCGACCCTGCCGCTTACCGGATACCTGTCCGCCTTTCTCCCTTCGGGAAGCGTG
GCGCTTTCTCATAGCTCACGCTGTAGGTATCTCAGTTCGGTGTAGGTCGTTCGCTCCAAGCTGGGCTGTG
TGCACGAACCCCCCGTTCAGCCCGACCGCTGCGCCTTATCCGGTAACTATCGTCTTGAGTCCAACCCGGT
AAGACACGACTTATCGCCACTGGCAGCAGCCACTGGTAACAGGATTAGCAGAGCGAGGTATGTAGGCGGT
GCTACAGAGTTCTTGAAGTGGTGGCCTAACTACGGCTACACTAGAAGGACAGTATTTGGTATCTGCGCTC
TGCTGAAGCCAGTTACCTTCGGAAAAAGAGTTGGTAGCTCTTGATCCGGCAAACAAACCACCGCTGGTAG
CGGTGGTTTTTTTGTTTGCAAGCAGCAGATTACGCGCAGAAAAAAAGGATCTCAAGAAGATCCTTTGATC
TTTTCTACGGGGTCTGACGCTCAGTGGAACGAAAACTCACGTTAAGGGATTTTGGTCATGAACAATAAAA
CTGTCTGCTTACATAAACAGTAATACAAGGGGTGTTATGAGCCATATTCAACGGGAAACGTCTTGCTCTA
GGCCGCGATTAAATTCCAACATGGATGCTGATTTATATGGGTATAAATGGGCTCGCGATAATGTCGGGCA
ATCAGGTGCGACAATCTATCGATTGTATGGGAAGCCCGATGCGCCAGAGTTGTTTCTGAAACATGGCAAA
GGTAGCGTTGCCAATGATGTTACAGATGAGATGGTCAGACTAAACTGGCTGACGGAATTTATGCCTCTTC
CGACCATCAAGCATTTTATCCGTACTCCTGATGATGCATGGTTACTCACCACTGCGATCCCCGGGAAAAC
AGCATTCCAGGTATTAGAAGAATATCCTGATTCAGGTGAAAATATTGTTGATGCGCTGGCAGTGTTCCTG
CGCCGGTTGCATTCGATTCCTGTTTGTAATTGTCCTTTTAACAGCGATCGCGTATTTCGTCTCGCTCAGG
CGCAATCACGAATGAATAACGGTTTGGTTGATGCGAGTGATTTTGATGACGAGCGTAATGGCTGGCCTGT
TGAACAAGTCTGGAAAGAAATGCATAAACTTTTGCCATTCTCACCGGATTCAGTCGTCACTCATGGTGAT
TTCTCACTTGATAACCTTATTTTTGACGAGGGGAAATTAATAGGTTGTATTGATGTTGGACGAGTCGGAA
TCGCAGACCGATACCAGGATCTTGCCATCCTATGGAACTGCCTCGGTGAGTTTTCTCCTTCATTACAGAA
ACGGCTTTTTCAAAAATATGGTATTGATAATCCTGATATGAATAAATTGCAGTTTCATTTGATGCTCGAT
GAGTTTTTCTAAGAATTAATTCATGAGGCTCTTCCTTTTTCAATATTCAGGCTTACCTTTATGCTTCCGG
CTCGTATGTTGTGTGGAATTGTGAGCGGATAACAATTTCACACAGGAAACAGCTATGACCATGATTACGC
CAAGCTCTAGCTAGAGGTCGACGGTATACAGACATGATAAGATACATTGATGAGTTTGGACAAACCACAA
CTAGAATGCAGTGAAAAAAATGCTTTATTTGTGAAATTTGTGATGCTATTGCTTTATTTGTAACCATTAT
AAGCTGCAATAAACAAGTTGGGGTGGGCGAAGAACTCCAGCATGAGATCCCCGCGCTGGAGGATCATCCA
GCCGGCGTCCCGGAAAACGATTCCGAAGCCCAACCTTTCATAGAAGGCGGCGGTGGAATCGAAATCTCGT
AGCACGTGCTATTCCTTTGCCCTCGGACGAGTGCTGGGGCGTCGGTTTCCACTATCGGCGAGTACTTCTA
CACAGCCATCGGTCCAGACGGCCGCGCTTCTGCGGGCGATTTGTGTACGCCCGACAGTCCCGGCTCCGGA
TCGGACGATTGCGTCGCATCGACCCTGCGCCCAAGCTGCATCATCGAAATTGCCGTCAACCAAGCTCTGA
TAGAGTTGGTCAAGACCAATGCGGAGCATATACGCCCGGAGCCGCGGCGATCCTGCAAGCTCCGGATGCC
TCCGCTCGAAGTAGCGCGTCTGCTGCTCCATACAAGCCAACCACGGCCTCCAGAAGAAGATGTTGGCGAC
CTCGTATTGGGAATCCCCGAACATCGCCTCGCTCCAGTCAATGACCGCTGTTATGCGGCCATTGTCCGTC
AGGACATTGTTGGAGCCGAAATCCGCGTGCACGAGGTGCCGGACTTCGGGGCAGTCCTCGGCCCAAAGCA
TCAGCTCATCGAGAGCCTGCGCGACGGACGCACTGACGGTGTCGTCCATCACAGTTTGCCAGTGATACAC
ATGGGGATCAGCAATCGCGCATATGAAATCACGCCATGTAGTGTATTGACCGATTCCTTGCGGTCCGAAT
GGGCCGAACCCGCTCGTCTGGCTAAGATCGGCCGCAGCGATCGCATCCATGGCCTCCGCGACCGGCTGCA
GAACAGCGGGCAGTTCGGTTTCAGGCAGGTCTTGCAACGTGACACCCTGTGCACGGCGGGAGATGCAATA
GGTCAGGCTCTCGCTGAATTCCCCAATGTCAAGCACTTCCGGAATCGGGAGCGCGGCCGATGCAAAGTGC
CGATAAACATAACGATCTTTGTAGAAACCATCGGCGCAGCTATTTACCCGCAGGACATATCCACGCCCTC
CTACATCGAAGCTGAAAGCACGAGATTCTTCGCCCTCCGAGAGCTGCATCAGGTCGGAGACGCTGTCGAA
CTTTTCGATCAGAAACTTCTCGACAGACGTCGCGGTGAGTTCAGGCTTTTTCATCACGTGCTGATCAGAT
CCGAAAATGGATATACAAGCTCCCGGGAGCTTTTTGCAAAAGCCTAGGCCTCCAAAAAAGCCTCCCCACT
ACTTCTGGAATAGCTCAGAGGCAGAGGCGGCCTCGGCCTCTGCATAAATAAAAAAAATTAGTCAGCCATG
GGGCGGAGAATGGGCGGAACTGGGCGGAGTTAGGGGCGGGATGGGCGGAGTTAGGGGCGGGACTATGGTT
GCTGACTAATTGAGATGCATGCTTTGCATACTTCTGCCTGCTGGGGAGCCTGGGGACTTTCCACACCTGG
TTGCTAACTAATTGAGATGCATGCTTTGCATACTTCTGCCTGCTGGAAATAACTTCGTATAGCATACATT
ATACGAACGGTACTCGAGGGG
Features (pLannotate 1.2.2; 12 found; start..end, strand, type, name):
     64..783     +  CDS            EGFP: the original enhanced GFP (Yang et al., 1996) mammalian codon-optimized
    798..831     +  protein_bind   lox71: Left element (LE) mutant of loxP (Araki et al., 2010). Cre-mediated recombination occurs in the 8-bp core sequence (GCATACAT). Cre recombinase
   1637..2225    -  rep_origin     ori: high-copy-number ColE1/pMB1/pBR322/pUC origin of replication
   2347..3162    +  CDS            KanR: aminoglycoside phosphotransferase; aph(3')-Ia; confers resistance to kanamycin in bacteria or G418 (Geneticin®) in eukaryotes
   3179..3197    -  promoter       AmpR promoter (fragment): bla
   3207..3231    +  promoter       lac promoter (fragment): promoter for the E. coli lac operon
   3239..3255    +  protein_bind   lac operator: The lac repressor binds to the lac operator to inhibit transcription in E. coli. This inhibition can be relieved by adding lactose or isopropyl-β-D-thiogalactopyranoside (IPTG). lac repressor encoded by lacI
   3328..3449    -  polyA_signal   SV40 poly(A) signal: SV40 polyadenylation signal
   3444..3569    -  CDS            ble (fragment): BLE_KLEPN - Experimental evidence at protein level: Swiss-Prot protein existence level 1. Binding protein with a strong affinity to the bleomycin family of antibiotics. Binds to CL990; an antimitotic-antibiotic compound. From Klebsiella pneumoniae.
   3579..4604    -  CDS            HygR: aminoglycoside phosphotransferase from E. coli; aph(4)-Ia; confers resistance to hygromycin
   4653..4946    -  promoter       SV40 promoter (fragment): SV40 enhancer and early promoter
   4949..4982    +  protein_bind   lox66: Right element (RE) mutant of loxP (Araki et al., 2010). Cre-mediated recombination occurs in the 8-bp core sequence (GCATACAT). Cre recombinase
