[The description below was written by a language model from this plasmid's Addgene catalogue record and pLannotate feature annotations shown in this document.]
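Description:
pQuantEGFP-hygro-kana is an empty backbone for gene targeting in the chicken DT40 B-cell line, catalogued as a Cre/Lox vector derived from pET28. It is propagated in E. coli as a high-copy plasmid through a ColE1/pUC-type origin and is selected with kanamycin through an aph(3')-Ia (KanR) gene. The record lists no insert. Sequences, presumably the homology arms that direct integration to a chosen locus, are added by ligation-independent cloning.

The payload has two parts. The first is a promoterless, mammalian codon-optimised EGFP coding sequence that forms part of the "Quant-EGFP" tag, which the catalogue describes as a C-terminal fusion. The annotation detects only EGFP, so the nature of the "Quant" portion, which may lie in the short stretch upstream of EGFP, is not stated. After correct targeting the tag would be joined in frame to the 3' end of an endogenous gene and expressed under that gene's own regulation. The second part is a hygromycin resistance cassette on the opposite strand, made up of an SV40 enhancer/early promoter fragment, HygR and an SV40 polyadenylation signal, with a small ble fragment annotated between the coding sequence and the poly(A) signal. This cassette selects for stably integrated DT40 clones.

A lox71 site lies just downstream of EGFP and a lox66 site lies beside the SV40 promoter. In the circular map these mutant sites bracket the bacterial origin, KanR and the hygromycin cassette, so Cre expression can excise that region after selection. Recombination between lox71 and lox66 leaves a doubly mutated site that Cre recognises poorly, which allows further rounds of targeting. The associated work concerns gene targeting and functional proteomics in DT40 cells, consistent with using the tag to detect, purify or quantify endogenously expressed proteins.
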