Addgene plasmid #45588: pQuantEGFP-hygro-kana
Purpose: (Empty Backbone)
Depositing lab: Andrzej Dziembowski. Depositing organization: Polish Academy of Sciences, Institute of Biochemistry and Biophysics. Publication: A new strategy for gene targeting and functional proteomics using the DT40 cell line. Orlowska KP, Klosowska K, Szczesny RJ, Cysewski D, Krawczyk PS, Dziembowski A. Nucleic Acids Res. 2013 Sep;41(17):e167. doi: 10.1093/nar/gkt650. Epub 2013 Jul 27. PubMed 23892402.
Backbone
  Vector backbone: pET28
  Backbone manufacturer: Novagen
  Vector type: Cre/Lox ; DT40 cell line targeting
  Selectable markers: Hygromycin
  Tag / fusion protein: Quant-EGFP tag (C terminal on backbone)
Growth in bacteria
  Bacterial resistance: Kanamycin, 50 μg/mL
  Growth temperature: 37°C
  Growth strain: DH5alpha
  Copy number: High Copy
Gene/Insert
  Cloning method: Ligation Independent Cloning
  Sequencing primers: 5′ GGGACTTTCCACACCTGG; 3′ TGCAGATGAACTTCAGGGTC
Terms and licenses: Academic/Nonprofit Terms; Industry Terms: Not Available to Industry
How to cite: pQuantEGFP-hygro-kana was a gift from Andrzej Dziembowski (Addgene plasmid # 45588 ; http://n2t.net/addgene:45588 ; RRID:Addgene_45588)
