>Addgene plasmid #45588 | pQuantEGFP-hygro-kana | addgene partial sequence | sequence record 66582 | SV40pro_F
GAAGTAGTGGGGAGGCTTTTTTGGAGGCCTAGGCTTTTGCAAAAAGCTCCCGGGAGCTTGTATATCCATT
TTCGGATCTGATCAGCACGTGATGAAAAAGCCTGAACTCACCGCGACGTCTGTCGAGAAGTTTCTGATCG
AAAAGTTCGACAGCGTCTCCGACCTGATGCAGCTCTCGGAGGGCGAAGAATCTCGTGCTTTCAGCTTCGA
TGTAGGAGGGCGTGGATATGTCCTGCGGGTAAATAGCTGCGCCGATGGTTTCTACAAAGATCGTTATGTT
TATCGGCACTTTGCATCGGCCGCGCTCCCGATTCCGGAAGTGCTTGACATTGGGGAATTCAGCGAGAGCC
TGACCTATTGCATCTCCCGCCGTGCACAGGGTGTCACGTTGCAAGACCTGCCTGAAACCGAACTGCCCGC
TGTTCTGCAGCCGGTCGCGGAGGCCATGGATGCGATCGCTGCGGCCGATCTTAGCCAGACGAGCGGGTTC
GGCCCATTCGGACCGCAAGGAATCGGTCAATACACTACATGGCGTGATTTCATATGCGCGATTGCTGATC
CCCATGTGTATCACTGGCAAACTGTGATGGACGACACCGTCAGTGCGTCCGTCGCGCAGGCTCTCGATGA
GCTGATGCTTTGGGCCGAGGACTGCCCCGAAGTCCGGCACCTCGTGCACGCGGATTTCGGCTCCAACAAT
GTCCTGACGGACAATGGCCGCATAACAGCGGTCATTGACTGGAGCGAGGCGATGTTCGGGGATTCCCAAT
ACGAGGTCGCCAACATCTTCTTCTGGAGGCCGTGGTTGGCTTGTATGGAGCAGCAGACGCGCTACTTCGA
GCGGAGGCATCCGGAGCTTGCAGGATCGCCGCGGCTCCGGGCGTATATGCTCCGCATTGGTCTTGACCAA
CTC
