>Addgene plasmid #45588 | pQuantEGFP-hygro-kana | addgene partial sequence | sequence record 66585 | SV40pro-R 5'-cgggactatggttgctgact-3'
CTTCTGCCTGCTGGGGAGCCTGGGGACTTTCCACACCTGGTTGCTAACTAATTGAGATGCATGCTTTGCA
TACTTCTGCCTGCTGGAAATAACTTCGTATAGCATACATTATACGAACGGTACTCGAGGGGAAGCTTGCC
GCCGATATCACCAGCCTGTACAAGGGCGAGAATTTGTATTTTCAGGGTGAGCTCATGGTGAGCAAGGGCG
AGGAGCTGTTCACCGGGGTGGTGCCCATCCTGGTCGAGCTGGACGGCGACGTAAACGGCCACAAGTTCAG
CGTGTCCGGCGAGGGCGAGGGCGATGCCACCTACGGCAAGCTGACCCTGAAGTTCATCTGCACCACCGGC
AAGCTGCCCGTGCCCTGGCCCACCCTCGTGACCACCCTGACCTACGGCGTGCAGTGCTTCAGCCGCTACC
CCGACCACATGAAGCAGCACGACTTCTTCAAGTCCGCCATGCCCGAAGGCTACGTCCAGGAGCGCACCAT
CTTCTTCAAGGACGACGGCAACTACAAGACCCGCGCCGAGGTGAAGTTCGAGGGCGACACCCTGGTGAAC
CGCATCGAGCTGAAGGGCATCGACTTCAAGGAGGACGGCAACATCCTGGGGCACAAGCTGGAGTACAACT
ACAACAGCCACAACGTCTATATCATGGCCGACAAGCAGAAGAACGGCATCAAGGTGAACTTCAAGATCCG
CCACAACATCGAGGACGGCAGCGTGCAGCTCGCCGACCACTACCAGCAGAACACCCCCATCGGCGACGGC
CCCGTGCTGCTGCCCGACAACCACTACCTGAGCACCCAGTCCGCCCTGAGCAAAGACCCCAACGAGAAGC
GCGATCACATGGTCCTGCTGGAGTTCGTGACCGCCGCCGGGATCACTCTCGGCATGGACGAGCTGTACA
